Addgene plasmid #232436: pU6_rd12_nsgRNA(PP7)
Purpose: nsgRNA for PE3b correction of the rd12 mutation, contains a PP7 in the scaffold tetraloop
Depositing lab: Gil Westmeyer. Depositing organization: Helmholtz Munich. Publication: Engineered nucleocytosolic vehicles for loading of programmable editors. Geilenkeuser J, Armbrust N, Steinmassl E, Du SW, Schmidt S, Binder EMH, Li Y, Warsing NW, Wendel SV, von der Linde F, Schiele EM, Niu X, Stroppel L, Berezin O, Santl TH, Orschmann T, Nelson K, Gruber C, Palczewska G, Menezes CR, Risaliti E, Engfer ZJ, Koleci N, Schmidts A, Geerlof A, Palczewski K, Westmeyer GG, Truong DJ. Cell. 2025 May 15;188(10):2637-2655.e31. doi: 10.1016/j.cell.2025.03.015. Epub 2025 Apr 9. PubMed 40209705.
Backbone
  Vector backbone: phU6
  Vector type: CRISPR
Growth in bacteria
  Bacterial resistance: Ampicillin, 100 μg/mL
  Growth temperature: 37°C
  Growth strain: NEB Stable
  Copy number: Unknown
Gene/Insert
  Gene/Insert name: PP7-tagged nicking gRNA (PE3b) for rd12 correction driven by human U6 promoter
  gRNA/shRNA sequence: CTGGCAGTCTCCTCCGATGT
  Species: Synthetic; Multiple
  Promoter: U6
  Cloning method: Other
  Sequencing primers: 5′ GAGGGCCTATTTCCCATGATT
Terms and licenses: Academic/Nonprofit Terms; Industry Terms: Not Available to Industry
Depositor comments: HELMHOLTZ MUNICH has filed a patent (PCT/EP2025/053730) disclosing the capabilities of Material, and retains ownership rights to pU6_rd12_nsgRNA(PP7) Material. Recipient agrees not to file for any intellectual property protection for Material. Please note that any use of the Material or the HELMHOLTZ MUNICH Information for any commercial purpose - or by, on behalf of or in collaboration with any for-profit entity - requires a license from HELMHOLTZ MUNICH. To obtain such a license, please contact HELMHOLTZ MUNICH by directing your request to:
How to cite: pU6_rd12_nsgRNA(PP7) was a gift from Gil Westmeyer (Addgene plasmid # 232436 ; http://n2t.net/addgene:232436 ; RRID:Addgene_232436)
