[The description below was written by a language model from this plasmid's Addgene catalogue record and pLannotate feature annotations shown in this document.]
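Description:
pU6_rd12_nsgRNA(PP7) is a small (about 3.3 kb) CRISPR guide-expression plasmid built on the phU6 backbone, a pBluescript/pUC-type cloning vector. It is propagated in E. coli through a high-copy ColE1/pUC origin and selected with ampicillin via the bla (AmpR) gene and its promoter. The backbone also carries an f1 phage origin and the usual cloning-vector remnants: fragments of lacZα and lacI, the lac promoter, operator and CAP site, flanking T3 and T7 promoters, and pieces of multiple cloning sites. An FRT site for FLP recombinase is annotated just upstream of the expression cassette; the record does not state a role for it.

The payload is a single RNA polymerase III cassette in which the human U6 promoter drives a synthetic nicking guide RNA (nsgRNA) based on the Streptococcus pyogenes Cas9 scaffold. The spacer targets the rd12 mutation locus, and the guide is designed for the PE3b prime-editing strategy. In that approach, a second guide directs a nick to the non-edited strand, and because its spacer matches the edited sequence, nicking occurs only after the edit is installed, which biases repair toward the corrected strand. The scaffold tetraloop has been replaced with a PP7 aptamer, an RNA hairpin bound by the PP7 bacteriophage coat protein. This probably explains why the annotation detects only a fragment of the standard gRNA scaffold. The PP7 tag allows the guide to be recruited by PP7 coat protein fusions, consistent with the associated work on engineered vehicles for loading programmable editors. The plasmid encodes no editor protein or pegRNA, so these must be supplied separately to correct the rd12 mutation.
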