Features (pLannotate 1.2.2; 16 found; start..end, strand, type, name):
      6..23      +  misc_feature   MCS (fragment): pUC18/19 multiple cloning site
     48..288     +  promoter       U6 promoter: RNA polymerase III promoter for human U6 snRNA
    350..407     +  misc_RNA       gRNA scaffold (fragment): guide RNA scaffold for the Streptococcus pyogenes CRISPR/Cas9 system
    415..432     -  misc_feature   MCS (fragment): pBluescript multiple cloning site
    442..460     -  promoter       T7 promoter: promoter for bacteriophage T7 RNA polymerase
    468..623     +  CDS            lacZα (fragment): LacZα fragment of β-galactosidase; lacZ fragment
    628..1083    +  rep_origin     f1 ori (sequence partly withheld): f1 bacteriophage origin of replication; arrow indicates direction of (+) strand synthesis
   1109..1213    +  promoter       AmpR promoter: bla
   1214..2074    +  CDS            AmpR: β-lactamase; bla; confers resistance to ampicillin, carbenicillin, and related antibiotics
   2245..2833    +  rep_origin     ori: high-copy-number ColE1/pMB1/pBR322/pUC origin of replication
   3016..3108    +  CDS            lacI (fragment): lac repressor; lacI; The lac repressor binds to the lac operator to inhibit transcription in E. coli. This inhibition can be relieved by adding lactose or isopropyl-β-D-thiogalactopyranoside (IPTG).
   3121..3142    +  protein_bind   CAP binding site: CAP binding activates transcription in the presence of cAMP. E. coli catabolite activator protein
   3157..3187    +  promoter       lac promoter: promoter for the E. coli lac operon
   3195..3211    +  protein_bind   lac operator: The lac repressor binds to the lac operator to inhibit transcription in E. coli. This inhibition can be relieved by adding lactose or isopropyl-β-D-thiogalactopyranoside (IPTG). lac repressor encoded by lacI
   3256..3274    +  promoter       T3 promoter: promoter for bacteriophage T3 RNA polymerase
   3298..3345    +  protein_bind   FRT: FLP-mediated recombination occurs in the 8-bp core sequence TCTAGAAA (Turan and Bode, 2011). FLP recombinase from the Saccharomyces cerevisiae 2μ plasmid
>Addgene plasmid #232436 | pU6_rd12_nsgRNA(PP7) | addgene full sequence | sequence record 462765 | Addgene NGS Result
ATAAAACCTGCAGGCATGCAAGCGATCGCGGGGCCGCCCCCTTCACCGAGGGCCTATTTCCCATGATTCC
TTCATATTTGCATATACGATACAAGGCTGTTAGAGAGATAATTGGAATTAATTTGACTGTAAACACAAAG
ATATTAGTACAAAATACGTGACGTAGAAAGTAATAATTTCTTGGGTAGTTTGCAGTTTTAAAATTATGTT
TTAAAATGGACTATCATATGCTTACCGTAACTTGAAAGTATTTCGATTTCTTGGCTTTATATATCTTGTG
GAAAGGACGAAACACCCTGGCAGTCTCCTCCGATGTGTTTCAGAGCCACCAGAAGATATGGCTTCGGTGG
CAAGTTGAAATAAGGCTAGTCCGTTATCAACTTGAAAAAGTGGCACCGAGTCGGTGCTTTTTTTACTAGT
TCTAGAGCGGCCCCAATTCGCCCTATAGTGAGTCGTATTACGCGCGCTCACTGGCCGTCGTTTTACAACG
TCGTGACTGGGAAAACCCTGGCGTTACCCAACTTAATCGCCTTGCAGCACATCCCCCTTTCGCCAGCTGG
CGTAATAGCGAAGAGGCCCGCACCGATCGCCCTTCCCAACAGTTGCGCAGCCTGAATGGCGAATGGG
[59 nt withheld, positions 628-686]
ACC
[62 nt withheld, positions 690-751]
C
[91 nt withheld, positions 753-843]
A
[49 nt withheld, positions 845-893]
CCTTTGACGTTGGAGTCCACGTTCTTT
[37 nt withheld, positions 921-957]
ACCCTATCTCGGTCTATTCTTTTGATTTATAAGGGATTTTGCCGATTTCGGCCTATTGGTTAAAAAATGA
GCTGATTTAACAAAAATTTAACGCGAATTTTAACAAAATATTAACGCTTACAATTTAGGTGGCACTTTTC
GGGGAAATGTGCGCGGAACCCCTATTTGTTTATTTTTCTAAATACATTCAAATATGTATCCGCTCATGAG
ACAATAACCCTGATAAATGCTTCAATAATATTGAAAAAGGAAGAGTATGAGTATTCAACATTTCCGTGTC
GCCCTTATTCCCTTTTTTGCGGCATTTTGCCTTCCTGTTTTTGCTCACCCAGAAACGCTGGTGAAAGTAA
AAGATGCTGAAGATCAGTTGGGTGCACGAGTGGGTTACATCGAACTGGATCTCAACAGCGGTAAGATCCT
TGAGAGTTTTCGCCCCGAAGAACGTTTTCCAATGATGAGCACTTTTAAAGTTCTGCTATGTGGCGCGGTA
TTATCCCGTATTGACGCCGGGCAAGAGCAACTCGGTCGCCGCATACACTATTCTCAGAATGACTTGGTTG
AGTACTCACCAGTCACAGAAAAGCATCTTACGGATGGCATGACAGTAAGAGAATTATGCAGTGCTGCCAT
AACCATGAGTGATAACACTGCGGCCAACTTACTTCTGACAACGATCGGAGGACCGAAGGAGCTAACCGCT
TTTTTGCACAACATGGGGGATCATGTAACTCGCCTTGATCGTTGGGAACCGGAGCTGAATGAAGCCATAC
CAAACGACGAGCGTGACACCACGATGCCTGTAGCAATGGCAACAACGTTGCGCAAACTATTAACTGGCGA
ACTACTTACTCTAGCTTCCCGGCAACAATTAATAGACTGGATGGAGGCGGATAAAGTTGCAGGACCACTT
CTGCGCTCGGCCCTTCCGGCTGGCTGGTTTATTGCTGATAAATCTGGAGCCGGTGAGCGTGGGTCTCGCG
GTATCATTGCAGCACTGGGGCCAGATGGTAAGCCCTCCCGTATCGTAGTTATCTACACGACGGGGAGTCA
GGCAACTATGGATGAACGAAATAGACAGATCGCTGAGATAGGTGCCTCACTGATTAAGCATTGGTAACTG
TCAGACCAAGTTTACTCATATATACTTTAGATTGATTTAAAACTTCATTTTTAATTTAAAAGGATCTAGG
TGAAGATCCTTTTTGATAATCTCATGACCAAAATCCCTTAACGTGAGTTTTCGTTCCACTGAGCGTCAGA
CCCCGTAGAAAAGATCAAAGGATCTTCTTGAGATCCTTTTTTTCTGCGCGTAATCTGCTGCTTGCAAACA
AAAAAACCACCGCTACCAGCGGTGGTTTGTTTGCCGGATCAAGAGCTACCAACTCTTTTTCCGAAGGTAA
CTGGCTTCAGCAGAGCGCAGATACCAAATACTGTTCTTCTAGTGTAGCCGTAGTTAGGCCACCACTTCAA
GAACTCTGTAGCACCGCCTACATACCTCGCTCTGCTAATCCTGTTACCAGTGGCTGCTGCCAGTGGCGAT
AAGTCGTGTCTTACCGGGTTGGACTCAAGACGATAGTTACCGGATAAGGCGCAGCGGTCGGGCTGAACGG
GGGGTTCGTGCACACAGCCCAGCTTGGAGCGAACGACCTACACCGAACTGAGATACCTACAGCGTGAGCT
ATGAGAAAGCGCCACGCTTCCCGAAGGGAGAAAGGCGGACAGGTATCCGGTAAGCGGCAGGGTCGGAACA
GGAGAGCGCACGAGGGAGCTTCCAGGGGGAAACGCCTGGTATCTTTATAGTCCTGTCGGGTTTCGCCACC
TCTGACTTGAGCGTCGATTTTTGTGATGCTCGTCAGGGGGGCGGAGCCTATGGAAAAACGCCAGCAACGC
GGCCTTTTTACGGTTCCTGGCCTTTTGCTGGCCTTTTGCTCACATGTTCTTTCCTGCGTTATCCCCTGAT
TCTGTGGATAACCGTATTACCGCCTTTGAGTGAGCTGATACCGCTCGCCGCAGCCGAACGACCGAGCGCA
GCGAGTCAGTGAGCGAGGAAGCGGAAGAGCGCCCAATACGCAAACCGCCTCTCCCCGCGCGTTGGCCGAT
TCATTAATGCAGCTGGCACGACAGGTTTCCCGACTGGAAAGCGGGCAGTGAGCGCAACGCAATTAATGTG
AGTTAGCTCACTCATTAGGCACCCCAGGCTTTACACTTTATGCTCCCGGCTCGTATGTTGTGTGGAATTG
TGAGCGGATAACAATTTCACACAGGAAACAGCTATGACCATGATTACGCCAAGCGCGCAATTAACCCTCA
CTAAAGGGAACAAAAGCTGGAAACATGCATGAAGTTCCTATTCCGAAGTTCCTATTCTCTAGAAAGTATA
GGAACTTC
